LOCUS       Exported 6423 bp ds-DNA circular SYN 13-MAY-2021
DEFINITION  Yeast Expression plasmid for SARS-CoV-2 leader protein.
ACCESSION   .
VERSION     .
KEYWORDS    pGBW-m4046362
SOURCE      synthetic DNA construct
  ORGANISM  synthetic DNA construct
REFERENCE   1 (bases 1 to 6423)
  TITLE     SARS-CoV-2 protein Yeast expression constructs, tagged, for protein
            expression and/or purification
REFERENCE   2 (bases 1 to 6423)
  AUTHORS   .
  TITLE     Direct Submission
  JOURNAL   Exported May 13, 2021 from SnapGene Server 1.1.58
            http://www.snapgene.com
FEATURES             Location/Qualifiers
     source          1..6423
                     /organism="synthetic DNA construct"
                     /mol_type="other DNA"
     promoter        25..466
                     /gene="S. cerevisiae GAL1"
                     /label=GAL1 promoter
                     /note="inducible promoter, regulated by Gal4"
     protein_bind    25..142
                     /label=UAS
                     /bound_moiety="Gal4"
                     /note="upstream activating sequence mediating
                     Gal4-dependent induction"
     primer_bind     437..460
                     /label=GAL1
                     /note="S. cerevisiae GAL1 promoter, forward primer"
     CDS             1018..1035
                     /codon_start=1
                     /product="thrombin recognition and cleavage site"
                     /label=thrombin site
                     /translation="LVPRGS"
     primer_bind     complement(2178..2196)
                     /label=CYC1
                     /note="CYC1 transcription termination signal, reverse
                     primer"
     CDS             2547..3350
                     /codon_start=1
                     /gene="S. cerevisiae URA3"
                     /product="orotidine-5'-phosphate decarboxylase, required
                     for uracil biosynthesis"
                     /label=URA3
                     /note="yeast auxotrophic marker, counterselectable with
                     5-fluoroorotic acid (5-FOA)"
                     /translation="MSKATYKERAATHPSPVAAKLFNIMHEKQTNLCASLDVRTTKELL
                     ELVEALGPKICLLKTHVDILTDFSMEGTVKPLKALSAKYNFLLFEDRKFADIGNTVKLQ
                     YSAGVYRIAEWADITNAHGVVGPGIVSGLKQAAEEVTKEPRGLLMLAELSCKGSLSTGE
                     YTKGTVDIAKSDKDFVIGFIAQRDMGGRDEGYDWLIMTPGVGLDDKGDALGQQYRTVDD
                     VVSTGSDIIIVGRGLFAKGRDAKVEGERYRKAGWEAYLRRCGQQN"
     rep_origin      3433..4415
                     /label=2u ori
                     /note="yeast 2u plasmid origin of replication"
     terminator      4493..4522
                     /label=T3Te terminator
                     /note="phage T3 early transcription terminator"
     rep_origin      4544..5131
                     /direction=RIGHT
                     /label=ori
                     /note="high-copy-number ColE1/pMB1/pBR322/pUC origin of
                     replication"
     terminator      5143..5170
                     /label=T7Te terminator
                     /note="phage T7 early transcription terminator"
     CDS             complement(5194..5385)
                     /codon_start=1
                     /gene="rop"
                     /product="Rop protein, which maintains plasmids at low copy
                     number"
                     /label=rop
                     /translation="MTKQEKTALNMARFIRSQTLTLLEKLNELDADEQADICESLHDHA
                     DELYRSCLARFGDDGENL"
     CDS             complement(5386..6246)
                     /codon_start=1
                     /gene="bla"
                     /product="beta-lactamase"
                     /label=AmpR
                     /note="confers resistance to ampicillin, carbenicillin, and
                     related antibiotics"
                     /translation="MSIQHFRVALIPFFAAFCLPVFAHPETLVKVKDAEDQLGARVGYI
                     ELDLNSGKILESLRPEERFPMMSTFKVLLCGAVLSRIDAGQEQLGRRIHYSQNDLVEYS
                     PVTEKHLTDGMTVRELCSAAITMSDNTAANLLLATIGGPKELTAFLHNMGDHVTRLDRW
                     EPELNEAIPNDERDTTMPVAMATTLRKLLTGELLTLASRQQLIDWMEADKVAGSLLRSA
                     LPAGWFIADKSGAGERGSRGIIAALGPDGKPSRIVVIYTTGSQATMDERNRQIAEIGAS
                     LIKHW"
     primer_bind     6009..6028
                     /label=Amp-R
                     /note="Ampicillin resistance gene, reverse primer"
     promoter        complement(6247..6349)
                     /label=cat promoter
                     /note="promoter of the E. coli cat gene encoding
                     chloramphenicol acetyltransferase"
     terminator      6350..6381
                     /label=tonB terminator
                     /note="bidirectional E. coli tonB-P14 transcription
                     terminator"
ORIGIN
        1 gcggccgctt gctatattga agtacggatt agaagccgcc gagcgggcga cagccctccg
       61 acggaagact ctcctccgtg cgtcctcgtc ttcaccggtc gcgttcctga aacgcagatg
      121 tgcctcgcgc cgcactgctc cgaacaataa agattctaca atactagctt ttatggttat
      181 gaagaggaaa aattggcagt aacctggccc cacaaacctt caaattaacg aatcaaatta
      241 acaaccatag gatgataatg cgattagttt tttagcctta tttctggggt aattaatcag
      301 cgaagcgatg atttttgatc tattaacaga tatataaatg gaaaagctgc ataaccactt
      361 taactaatac tttcaacatt ttcagtttgt attacttctt attcaaatgt cataaaagta
      421 tcaacaaaaa attgttaata tacctctata ctttaacgtc aaggagaaaa aactataatg
      481 gaatctttgg tccctggatt taacnnnnnn nnnnnnnnnn nnnnnnnnnn nnnnnnnnnn
      541 nnnnnnnnnn nnnnnnnnnn nnnnnnnnnn nnnnnnnnnn nnnnnnnnnn nnnnnnnnnn
      601 nnnnnnnnnn nnnnnnnnnn nnnnnnnnnn nnnnnnnnnn nnnnnnnnnn nnnnnnnnnn
      661 nnnnnnnnnn nnnnnnnnnn nnnnnnnnnn nnnnnnnnnn nnnnnnnnnn nnnnnnnnnn
      721 nnnnnnnnnn nnnnnnnnnn nnnnnnnnnn nnnnnnnnnn nnnnnnnnnn nnnnnnnnnn
      781 nnnnnnnnnn nnnnnnnnnn nnnnnnnnnn nnnnnnnnnn nnnnnnnnnn nnnnnnnnnn
      841 nnnnnnnnnn nnaatggtaa caagggtgct ggtggacact cctacggagc cgatctgaag
      901 tcttttgact tgggtgatga attgggtact gatccatatg aagacttcca agaaaattgg
      961 aacaccaaac atagctctgg tgttacgcgt gaattgatga gagaacttaa tggtggtctc
     1021 gtgccgagag gttctaaaat cgaggaaggt aagctagtca tttggataaa tggagataag
     1081 ggttacaacg gtttggcaga agtaggcaag aaatttgaaa aggacacagg tatcaaggtg
     1141 acggttgaac atccagacaa gttagaagaa aaattccctc aagttgctgc tactggtgat
     1201 ggtcccgaca ttattttctg ggcccacgat cgttttggtg gatatgctca gtcaggtttg
     1261 ctggctgaga tcaccccaga caaggccttc caagataaat tgtacccatt cacttgggat
     1321 gctgtcagat acaacggtaa gcttatagca tatccaattg ctgttgaagc cttatcgttg
     1381 atctacaata aggacttgtt acctaaccca ccaaagacat gggaagaaat tccagctttg
     1441 gataaagagc taaaggccaa gggaaaaagc gctttgatgt ttaacttaca agaaccttat
     1501 ttcacctggc cattaatcgc tgctgacggt ggttacgcat ttaaatacga aaacggtaag
     1561 tatgacatta aggatgtcgg cgttgataat gctggtgcaa aggctggttt gaccttcttg
     1621 gttgatttaa taaagaataa acacatgaac gctgacactg actactctat cgccgaagcc
     1681 gctttcaaca agggtgaaac tgctatgacc ataaatggtc catgggcctg gagtaacatt
     1741 gatacttcta aagtaaacta tggtgtcact gttttgccta cattcaaagg ccaaccatcc
     1801 aagccctttg tcggtgttct atccgctggc atcaatgctg cttctccaaa caaggagcta
     1861 gctaaagaat ttttggaaaa ttacttgtta actgacgaag gtttggaggc cgttaacaag
     1921 gacaagccat tgggtgctgt cgctttgaaa tcttacgaag aagaattggc taaggatccc
     1981 agaattgccg ctaccatgga gaacgcccaa aagggtgaaa ttatgccaaa catcccacaa
     2041 atgtcagcct tctggtacgc agttaggact gccgtgatta atgctgcttc cggtagacaa
     2101 accgtcgacg aagcattaaa agatgctcaa acgtaaacag gccccttttc ctttgtcgat
     2161 atcatgtaat tagttatgtc acgcttacat tcacgccctc ctcccacatc cgctctaacc
     2221 gaaaaggaag gagttagaca acctgaagtc taggtcccta tttatttttt ttaatagtta
     2281 tgttagtatt aagaacgtta tttatatttc aaatttttct tttttttctg tacaaagcgg
     2341 ccgccgaacc actagtgcac tgcagtacac ggtttccttg aaattttttt gattcggtaa
     2401 tctccgaaca gaaggaagaa cgaaggaagg agcacagact tagattggta tatatacgca
     2461 tatgtagtgt tgaagaaaca tgaaattgcc cagtattctt aacccaactg cacagaacaa
     2521 aaacgtgcag gaaacgaaga taaatcatgt cgaaagctac atataaggaa cgtgctgcta
     2581 ctcatcctag tcctgttgct gccaagctat ttaatatcat gcacgaaaag caaacaaact
     2641 tgtgtgcttc attggatgtt cgtaccacca aggaattact ggagttagtt gaagcattag
     2701 gtcccaaaat ttgtttacta aaaacacatg tggatatctt gactgatttt tccatggagg
     2761 gcacagttaa gccgctaaag gcattatccg ccaagtacaa ttttttactc ttcgaggaca
     2821 gaaaatttgc tgacattggt aatacagtca aattgcagta ctctgcgggt gtatacagaa
     2881 tagcagaatg ggcagacatt acgaatgcac acggtgtggt gggcccaggt attgttagcg
     2941 gtttgaagca ggcggcagaa gaagtaacaa aggaacctag aggccttttg atgttagcag
     3001 aattgtcatg caagggctcc ctatctactg gagaatatac taagggtact gttgacattg
     3061 cgaagagcga caaagatttt gttatcggct ttattgctca aagagacatg ggtggaagag
     3121 atgaaggtta cgattggttg attatgacac ccggtgtggg tttagatgac aagggagatg
     3181 cattgggtca acagtataga accgtggatg atgtggtttc tacaggatct gacattatta
     3241 ttgttggaag aggactattt gcaaagggaa gggatgctaa ggtagagggt gaacgttaca
     3301 gaaaagcagg ctgggaagca tatttgagaa gatgcggcca gcaaaactaa aaaactgtat
     3361 tataagtaaa tgcatgtata ctaaactcac aaattagagc ttcaatttaa ttatatcagt
     3421 tattacccga gtaacgaagc atctgtgctt cattttgtag aacaaaaatg caacgcgaga
     3481 gcgctaattt ttcaaacaaa gaatctgagc tgcattttta cagaacagaa atgcaacgcg
     3541 aaagcgctat tttaccaacg aagaatctgt gcttcatttt tgtaaaacaa aaatgcaacg
     3601 cgagagcgct aatttttcaa acaaagaatc tgagctgcat ttttacagaa cagaaatgca
     3661 acgcgagagc gctattttac caacaaagaa tctatacttc ttttttgttc tacaaaaatg
     3721 catcccgaga gcgctatttt tctaacaaag catcttagat tacttttttt ctcctttgtg
     3781 cgctctataa tgcagtctct tgataacttt ttgcactgta ggtccgttaa ggttagaaga
     3841 aggctacttt ggtgtctatt ttctcttcca taaaaaaagc ctgactccac ttcccgcgtt
     3901 tactgattac tagcgaagct gcgggtgcat tttttcaaga taaaggcatc cccgattata
     3961 ttctataccg atgtggattg cgcatacttt gtgaacagaa agtgatagcg ttgatgattc
     4021 ttcattggtc agaaaattat gaacggtttc ttctattttg tctctatata ctacgtatag
     4081 gaaatgttta cattttcgta ttgttttcga ttcactctat gaatagttct tactacaatt
     4141 tttttgtcta aagagtaata ctagagataa acataaaaaa tgtagaggtc gagtttagat
     4201 gcaagttcaa ggagcgaaag gtggatgggt aggttatata gggatatagc acagagatat
     4261 atagcaaaga gatacttttg agcaatgttt gtggaagcgg tattcgcaat attttagtag
     4321 ctcgttacag tccggtgcgt ttttggtttt ttgaaagtgc gtcatcagag cgcttttggt
     4381 tttcaaaagc gctctgaagt tcctatactt tctagctaga gaataggaac ttcccgagcg
     4441 gccgcgtgtt acaagcttga ctccagcgta actggactgc aatcaactca ctggctcacc
     4501 ttcacgggtg ggcctttctt cggtagaaaa tcaaaggatc ttcttgagat cctttttttc
     4561 tgcgcgtaat ctgctgcttg caaacaaaaa aaccaccgct accagcggtg gtttgtttgc
     4621 cggatcaaga gctaccaact ctttttccga ggtaactggc ttcagcagag cgcagatacc
     4681 aaatactgtt cttctagtgt agccgtagtt aggccaccac ttcaagaact ctgtagcacc
     4741 gcctacatac ctcgctctgc taatcctgtt accagtggct gctgccagtg gcgataagtc
     4801 gtgtcttacc gggttggact caagacgata gttaccggat aaggcgcagc ggtcgggctg
     4861 aacggggggt tcgtgcacac agcccagctt ggagcgaacg acctacaccg aactgagata
     4921 cctacagcgt gagctatgag aaagcgccac gcttcccgaa gggagaaagg cggacaggta
     4981 tccggtaagc ggcagggtcg gaacaggaga gcgcacgagg gagcttccag gggtaaacgc
     5041 ctggtatctt tatagtcctg tcgggtttcg ccacctctga cttgagcatc gatttttgtg
     5101 atgctcgtca ggggggcgga gcctatggaa aaacgccagc aacgcagaaa ggcccacccg
     5161 aaggtgagcc aggtgattac atttgggccc tcatcagagg ttttcaccgt catcaccgaa
     5221 acgcgcgagg cagctgcggt aaagctcatc agcgtggtcg tgaagcgatt cacagatgtc
     5281 tgcctgttca tccgcgtcca gctcgttgag tttctccaga agcgttaatg tctggcttct
     5341 gataaagcgg gccatgttaa gggcggtttt ttcctgtttg gtcacttacc aatgcttaat
     5401 cagtgaggca cctatctcag cgatctgtct atttcgttca tccatagttg cctgactccc
     5461 cgtcgtgtag ataactacga tgcgggaggg cttaccatct ggccccagtg ctgcaatgat
     5521 accgcgagac ccacgctcac cggctccaga tttatcagca ataaaccagc cagccgggag
     5581 ggccgagcgc agaagtgatc ctgcaacttt atccgcctcc atccagtcta ttaattgttg
     5641 ccgggaagct agagtaagta gttcgccagt taatagtttg cgcaacgttg ttgccattgc
     5701 tacaggcatc gtggtgtcac gctcgtcgtt tggtatggct tcattcagct ccggttccca
     5761 acgatcaagg cgagttacat gatcccccat gttgtgcaaa aaagcggtta gctccttcgg
     5821 tcctccgatc gttgccagaa gtaagttggc cgcagtgtta tcactcatgg ttatggcagc
     5881 actgcataat tctcttactg tcatgccatc cgtgagatgc ttttctgtga ctggtgagta
     5941 ctcaaccaag tcattctgag aatagtgtat gcggcgaccg agttgctctt gcccggcgtc
     6001 aatacgggat aataccgcgc cacatagcag aactttaaaa gtgctcatca ttggaaaacg
     6061 ttcttcgggg cgtaaactct caaggatctt accgctgttg agatccagtt cgatgtaacc
     6121 cactcgtgca cccaactgat cttcagcatc ttttactttc accagcgttt ctgggtgagc
     6181 aaaaacagga aggcaaaatg ccgcaaaaaa gggaataagg gcgacacgga aatgttgaat
     6241 actcatttta gcttccttag ctcctgaaaa tctcgataac tcaaaaaata cgcccggtag
     6301 tgatcttatt tcattatggt gaaagttgga acctcttacg tgccgatcaa gtcaaaagcc
     6361 tccggtcgga ggcttttgac tttctgctat ggaggtcagg tatgatttaa atggtcagtt
     6421 aga
//
