[The description below was written by a language model from this plasmid's Addgene catalogue record and the feature table of its GenBank file.]
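Description:
pGBW-m4046362 is a 6,423 bp episomal yeast expression plasmid built for galactose-inducible production of the SARS-CoV-2 leader protein (the N-terminal product of the ORF1ab polyprotein) in Saccharomyces cerevisiae. It is a shuttle vector. In yeast it replicates from the 2µ origin and is selected by URA3, which complements uracil auxotrophy and can be counterselected with 5-FOA. In E. coli it uses a ColE1/pUC-type origin and a beta-lactamase gene for ampicillin resistance, which the annotation places under a cat promoter. A rop coding sequence is annotated next to AmpR, although the catalogue entry lists the plasmid as high copy. The phage T3Te and T7Te terminators and the bidirectional tonB terminator flank the bacterial modules, presumably insulating them from read-through transcription.

The insert is a synthetic coding sequence of about 536 bp, recoded for S. cerevisiae codon usage and made by gene synthesis with a NotI site. It lies downstream of the GAL1 promoter, whose Gal4-binding UAS gives induction by galactose. The protein is fused at its C terminus to a backbone-encoded thrombin cleavage site followed by maltose-binding protein, so the MBP tag can aid affinity purification and then be removed by protease. The feature table annotates only the thrombin site in this region, not the leader protein or MBP coding sequences. A CYC1 primer site downstream suggests a CYC1 terminator ends the transcription unit. The plasmid belongs to a set of tagged SARS-CoV-2 constructs for protein expression and purification in yeast. The depositor notes that the sequencing used for quality control may not cover the entire plasmid.
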