Addgene plasmid #149038: pGBW-m4046362
Purpose: Yeast Expression plasmid for SARS-CoV-2 leader protein
Depositing lab: Ginkgo Bioworks & Benjie Chen. Depositing organization: Ginkgo Bioworks.
Backbone
  Vector backbone: AmpR; 2u URA3
  Backbone size w/o insert (bp): 4078
  Vector type: Yeast Expression
  Selectable markers: URA3
Growth in bacteria
  Bacterial resistance: Ampicillin, 100 μg/mL
  Growth temperature: 37°C
  Growth strain: DH5alpha
  Copy number: High Copy
Gene/Insert
  Gene/Insert name: SARS-CoV-2 leader protein
  Species: S. cerevisiae (budding yeast); Severe acute respiratory syndrome coronavirus 2
  Insert size (bp): 536
  Mutation: Saccharomyces cerevisiae recode 1
  Entrez Gene: ORF1ab (a.k.a. GU280_gp01)
  Promoter: pGAL1
  Tag / fusion protein: Cleavable thrombin;MBP (C terminal on backbone)
  Cloning method: Unknown
Resource information
  A portion of this plasmid was derived from a plasmid made by: GinkgoBioworks
Depositor comments: NCBI Reference Sequence: YP_009725297.1. Created by gene synthesis with Not1 site. NGS used for QC was performed by Ginkgo and may not fully cover the entire plasmid.
How to cite: pGBW-m4046362 was a gift from Ginkgo Bioworks & Benjie Chen (Addgene plasmid # 149038 ; http://n2t.net/addgene:149038 ; RRID:Addgene_149038)
