>Addgene plasmid #149038 | pGBW-m4046362 | addgene partial sequence | sequence record 297857 | Ginkgo NGS Result
GCGGCCGCTTGCTATATTGAAGTACGGATTAGAAGCCGCCGAGCGGGCGACAGCCCTCCGACGGAAGACT
CTCCTCCGTGCGTCCTCGTCTTCACCGGTCGCGTTCCTGAAACGCAGATGTGCCTCGCGCCGCACTGCTC
CGAACAATAAAGATTCTACAATACTAGCTTTTATGGTTATGAAGAGGAAAAATTGGCAGTAACCTGGCCC
CACAAACCTTCAAATTAACGAATCAAATTAACAACCATAGGATGATAATGCGATTAGTTTTTTAGCCTTA
TTTCTGGGGTAATTAATCAGCGAAGCGATGATTTTTGATCTATTAACAGATATATAAATGGAAAAGCTGC
ATAACCACTTTAACTAATACTTTCAACATTTTCAGTTTGTATTACTTCTTATTCAAATGTCATAAAAGTA
TCAACAAAAAATTGTTAATATACCTCTATACTTTAACGTCAAGGAGAAAAAACTATAATGGAATCTTTGG
TCCCTGGATTTAAC
[348 nt withheld, positions 505-852]
AATGGTAACAAGGGTGCTGGTGGACACTCCTACGGAGCCGATCTGAAGTCTTTTGACTTGGGTGATGAAT
TGGGTACTGATCCATATGAAGACTTCCAAGAAAATTGGAACACCAAACATAGCTCTGGTGTTACGCGTGA
ATTGATGAGAGAACTTAATGGTGGTCTCGTGCCGAGAGGTTCTAAAATCGAGGAAGGTAAGCTAGTCATT
TGGATAAATGGAGATAAGGGTTACAACGGTTTGGCAGAAGTAGGCAAGAAATTTGAAAAGGACACAGGTA
TCAAGGTGACGGTTGAACATCCAGACAAGTTAGAAGAAAAATTCCCTCAAGTTGCTGCTACTGGTGATGG
TCCCGACATTATTTTCTGGGCCCACGATCGTTTTGGTGGATATGCTCAGTCAGGTTTGCTGGCTGAGATC
ACCCCAGACAAGGCCTTCCAAGATAAATTGTACCCATTCACTTGGGATGCTGTCAGATACAACGGTAAGC
TTATAGCATATCCAATTGCTGTTGAAGCCTTATCGTTGATCTACAATAAGGACTTGTTACCTAACCCACC
AAAGACATGGGAAGAAATTCCAGCTTTGGATAAAGAGCTAAAGGCCAAGGGAAAAAGCGCTTTGATGTTT
AACTTACAAGAACCTTATTTCACCTGGCCATTAATCGCTGCTGACGGTGGTTACGCATTTAAATACGAAA
ACGGTAAGTATGACATTAAGGATGTCGGCGTTGATAATGCTGGTGCAAAGGCTGGTTTGACCTTCTTGGT
TGATTTAATAAAGAATAAACACATGAACGCTGACACTGACTACTCTATCGCCGAAGCCGCTTTCAACAAG
GGTGAAACTGCTATGACCATAAATGGTCCATGGGCCTGGAGTAACATTGATACTTCTAAAGTAAACTATG
GTGTCACTGTTTTGCCTACATTCAAAGGCCAACCATCCAAGCCCTTTGTCGGTGTTCTATCCGCTGGCAT
CAATGCTGCTTCTCCAAACAAGGAGCTAGCTAAAGAATTTTTGGAAAATTACTTGTTAACTGACGAAGGT
TTGGAGGCCGTTAACAAGGACAAGCCATTGGGTGCTGTCGCTTTGAAATCTTACGAAGAAGAATTGGCTA
AGGATCCCAGAATTGCCGCTACCATGGAGAACGCCCAAAAGGGTGAAATTATGCCAAACATCCCACAAAT
GTCAGCCTTCTGGTACGCAGTTAGGACTGCCGTGATTAATGCTGCTTCCGGTAGACAAACCGTCGACGAA
GCATTAAAAGATGCTCAAACGTAAACAGGCCCCTTTTCCTTTGTCGATATCATGTAATTAGTTATGTCAC
GCTTACATTCACGCCCTCCTCCCACATCCGCTCTAACCGAAAAGGAAGGAGTTAGACAACCTGAAGTCTA
GGTCCCTATTTATTTTTTTTAATAGTTATGTTAGTATTAAGAACGTTATTTATATTTCAAATTTTTCTTT
TTTTTCTGTACAAAGCGGCCGCCGAACCACTAGTGCACTGCAGTACACGGTTTCCTTGAAATTTTTTTGA
TTCGGTAATCTCCGAACAGAAGGAAGAACGAAGGAAGGAGCACAGACTTAGATTGGTATATATACGCATA
TGTAGTGTTGAAGAAACATGAAATTGCCCAGTATTCTTAACCCAACTGCACAGAACAAAAACGTGCAGGA
AACGAAGATAAATCATGTCGAAAGCTACATATAAGGAACGTGCTGCTACTCATCCTAGTCCTGTTGCTGC
CAAGCTATTTAATATCATGCACGAAAAGCAAACAAACTTGTGTGCTTCATTGGATGTTCGTACCACCAAG
GAATTACTGGAGTTAGTTGAAGCATTAGGTCCCAAAATTTGTTTACTAAAAACACATGTGGATATCTTGA
CTGATTTTTCCATGGAGGGCACAGTTAAGCCGCTAAAGGCATTATCCGCCAAGTACAATTTTTTACTCTT
CGAGGACAGAAAATTTGCTGACATTGGTAATACAGTCAAATTGCAGTACTCTGCGGGTGTATACAGAATA
GCAGAATGGGCAGACATTACGAATGCACACGGTGTGGTGGGCCCAGGTATTGTTAGCGGTTTGAAGCAGG
CGGCAGAAGAAGTAACAAAGGAACCTAGAGGCCTTTTGATGTTAGCAGAATTGTCATGCAAGGGCTCCCT
ATCTACTGGAGAATATACTAAGGGTACTGTTGACATTGCGAAGAGCGACAAAGATTTTGTTATCGGCTTT
ATTGCTCAAAGAGACATGGGTGGAAGAGATGAAGGTTACGATTGGTTGATTATGACACCCGGTGTGGGTT
TAGATGACAAGGGAGATGCATTGGGTCAACAGTATAGAACCGTGGATGATGTGGTTTCTACAGGATCTGA
CATTATTATTGTTGGAAGAGGACTATTTGCAAAGGGAAGGGATGCTAAGGTAGAGGGTGAACGTTACAGA
AAAGCAGGCTGGGAAGCATATTTGAGAAGATGCGGCCAGCAAAACTAAAAAACTGTATTATAAGTAAATG
CATGTATACTAAACTCACAAATTAGAGCTTCAATTTAATTATATCAGTTAT
